>Addgene plasmid #125106 | pSR357.10 | depositor full sequence | sequence record 239134 | pSR357.10 sequence 4674 bps
CCTAGGCGTTCGGCTGCGGCGAGCGGTATCAGCTCACTCAAAGGCGGTAATACGGTTATCCACAGAATCA
GGGGATAACGCAGGAAAGAACATGTGAGCAAAAGGCCAGCAAAAGGCCAGGAACCGTAAAAAGGCCGCGT
TGCTGGCGTTTTTCCATAGGCTCCGCCCCCCTGACGAGCATCACAAAAATCGACGCTCAAGTCAGAGGTG
GCGAAACCCGACAGGACTATAAAGATACCAGGCGTTTCCCCCTGGAAGCTCCCTCGTGCGCTCTCCTGTT
CCGACCCTGCCGCTTACCGGATACCTGTCCGCCTTTCTCCCTTCGGGAAGCGTGGCGCTTTCTCAATGCT
CACGCTGTAGGTATCTCAGTTCGGTGTAGGTCGTTCGCTCCAAGCTGGGCTGTGTGCACGAACCCCCCGT
TCAGCCCGACCGCTGCGCCTTATCCGGTAACTATCGTCTTGAGTCCAACCCGGTAAGACACGACTTATCG
CCACTGGCAGCAGCCACTGGTAACAGGATTAGCAGAGCGAGGTATGTAGGCGGTGCTACAGAGTTCTTGA
AGTGGTGGCCTAACTACGGCTACACTAGAAGGACAGTATTTGGTATCTGCGCTCTGCTGAAGCCAGTTAC
CTTCGGAAAAAGAGTTGGTAGCTCTTGATCCGGCAAACAAACCACCGCTGGTAGCGGTGGTTTTTTTGTT
TGCAAGCAGCAGATTACGCGCAGAAAAAAAGGATCTCAAGAAGATCCTTTGATCTTTTCTACGGGGTCTG
ACGCTCAGTGGAACGAAAACTCACGTTAAGGGATTTTGGTCATGACTAGTGCTTGGATTCTCACCAATAA
AAAACGCCCGGCGGCAACCGAGCGTTCTGAACAAATCCAGATGGAGTTCTGAGGTCATTACTGGATCTAT
CAACAGGAGTCCAAGCGAGCTCGATATCAAATTACGCCCCGCCCTGCCACTCATCGCAGTACTGTTGTAA
TTCATTAAGCATTCTGCCGACATGGAAGCCATCACAGACGGCATGATGAACCTGAATCGCCAGCGGCATC
AGCACCTTGTCGCCTTGCGTATAATATTTGCCCATGGTGAAAACGGGGGCGAAGAAGTTGTCCATATTGG
CCACGTTTAAATCAAAACTGGTGAAACTCACCCAGGGATTGGCTGAGACGAAAAACATATTCTCAATAAA
CCCTTTAGGGAAATAGGCCAGGTTTTCACCGTAACACGCCACATCTTGCGAATATATGTGTAGAAACTGC
CGGAAATCGTCGTGGTATTCACTCCAGAGCGATGAAAACGTTTCAGTTTGCTCATGGAAAACGGTGTAAC
AAGGGTGAACACTATCCCATATCACCAGCTCACCGTCTTTCATTGCCATACGAAATTCCGGATGAGCATT
CATCAGGCGGGCAAGAATGTGAATAAAGGCCGGATAAAACTTGTGCTTATTTTTCTTTACGGTCTTTAAA
AAGGCCGTAATATCCAGCTGAACGGTCTGGTTATAGGTACATTGAGCAACTGACTGAAATGCCTCAAAAT
GTTCTTTACGATGCCATTGGGATATATCAACGGTGGTATATCCAGTGATTTTTTTCTCCATTTTAGCTTC
CTTAGCTCCTGAAAATCTCGATAACTCAAAAAATACGCCCGGTAGTGATCTTATTTCATTATGGTGAAAG
TTGGAACCTCTTACGTGCCGATCAACGTCTCATTTTCGCCAGATATCGACGTCTAAGAAACCATTATTAT
CATGACATTAACCTATAAAAATAGGCGTATCACGAGGCCCTTTCGTCTTCACCTCGAGTCCCTATCAGTG
ATAGAGATTGACATCCCTATCAGTGATAGAGATACTGAGCACATCAGCAGGACGCACTGACCTAAGGATT
TTTTCTAGAAGAATTATATACAACAAATGAGTAATCAGGAACCGGCTACTATCCTGCTGATTGACGATCA
CCCGATGCTGCGAACTGGCGTAAAACAGCTTATCAGTATGGCACCAGATATCACCGTGGTTGGCGAAGCG
AGTAATGGCGAACAGGGTATTGAACTGGCGGAGTCTCTTGATCCCGATCTGATCCTGTTAGATCTCAATA
TGCCCGGCATGAACGGTCTGGAAACGCTGGATAAACTGCGCGAAAAGTCCCTCTCAGGGCGCATTGTGGT
ATTCAGCGTCTCTAACCATGAAGAAGATGTGGTCACCGCACTGAAACGCGGCGCGGATGGCTATCTGTTA
AAAGATATGGAACCGGAAGATCTGCTGAAAGCATTGCATCAGGCAGCTGCTGGCGAAATGGTATTAAGCC
CTGATATCCTTAAACGTCTGCAAGAAATCCAATTTGAGCGGATGAAAAAGCAGCGCAATGAGACGCAGCT
GACAGAAAAGGAAGTCATTGTTCTAAAAGCAATTGCTAAAGGTCTTAAAAGCAAAGCGATTGCCTTTGAT
TTGGGCGTCTCTGAGCGAACAGTAAAGTCCAGATTAACGTCCATTTACAATAAATTAGGCGCGAATTCAA
GAACTGAGGCAGTAACGATTGCCATGCAAAAAGGTATTCTGACAATAGACAACTAATAATAATCTAGACC
AGGCATCAAATAAAACGAAAGGCTCAGTCGAAAGACTGGGCCTTTCGTTTTATCTGTTGTTTGTCGGTGA
ACGCTCTCTACTAGAGTCACACTGGCTCACCTTCGGGTGGGCCTTTCTGCGTTTATAGTAAATCACTGCA
TAATTCGTGTCGCTCAAGGCGCACTCCCGTTCTGGATAATGTTTTTTGCGCCGACATCATAACGGTTCTG
GCAAATATTCTGAAATGAGCTGGTTAGCTAGTCAACTGCATATTTGAAAATTGCCCAAACGTACATGCCC
GAATGTACGTTTTTTTCATTTCATTGTCAACTACAATGAGAAAGAATGTGATCAAGCAATGTGTTGAAAG
GAGATTATCAAAGAGGAGAAATACTAGATGCGTAAAGGCGAAGAGCTGTTCACTGGTGTCGTCCCTATTC
TGGTGGAACTGGATGGTGATGTCAACGGTCATAAGTTTTCCGTGCGTGGCGAGGGTGAAGGTGACGCAAC
TAATGGTAAACTGACGCTGAAGTTCATCTGTACTACTGGTAAACTGCCGGTACCTTGGCCGACTCTGGTA
ACGACGCTGACTTATGGTGTTCAGTGCTTTGCTCGTTATCCGGACCATATGAAGCAGCATGACTTCTTCA
AGTCCGCCATGCCGGAAGGCTATGTGCAGGAACGCACGATTTCCTTTAAGGATGACGGCACGTACAAAAC
GCGTGCGGAAGTGAAATTTGAAGGCGATACCCTGGTAAACCGCATTGAGCTGAAAGGCATTGACTTTAAA
GAAGACGGCAATATCCTGGGCCATAAGCTGGAATACAATTTTAACAGCCACAATGTTTACATCACCGCCG
ATAAACAAAAAAATGGCATTAAAGCGAATTTTAAAATTCGCCACAACGTGGAGGATGGCAGCGTGCAGCT
GGCTGATCACTACCAGCAAAACACTCCAATCGGTGATGGTCCTGTTCTGCTGCCAGACAATCACTATCTG
AGCACGCAAAGCGTTCTGTCTAAAGATCCGAACGAGAAACGCGATCATATGGTTCTGCTGGAGTTCGTAA
CCGCAGCGGGCATCACGCATGGTATGGATGAACTGTACAAATGATGATAATAATCTAGACCAGGCATCAA
ATAAAACGAAAGGCTCAGTCGAAAGACTGGGCCTTTCGTTTTATCTGTTGTTTGTCGGTGAACGCTCTCT
ACTAGAGTCACACTGGCTCACCTTCGGGTGGGCCTTTCTGCGTTTATAGGTACCCGTGGATCCTCTAGAG
TCGACCTGCAGGCATGCAAGCTTTTTACGGCTAGCTCAGTCCTAGGTATAGTGCTAGCCCAGCCAGAGAA
ACACTCTTTAACAGGGGGTAGTATGATGTCTCGTTTAGATAAAAGTAAAGTGATTAACAGCGCATTAGAG
CTGCTTAATGAGGTCGGAATCGAAGGTTTAACAACCCGTAAACTCGCCCAGAAGCTAGGTGTAGAGCAGC
CTACATTGTATTGGCATGTAAAAAATAAGCGGGCTTTGCTCGACGCCTTAGCCATTGAGATGTTAGATAG
GCACCATACTCACTTTTGCCCTTTAGAAGGGGAAAGCTGGCAAGATTTTTTACGTAATAACGCTAAAAGT
TTTAGATGTGCTTTACTAAGTCATCGCGATGGAGCAAAAGTACATTTAGGTACACGGCCTACAGAAAAAC
AGTATGAAACTCTCGAAAATCAATTAGCCTTTTTATGCCAACAAGGTTTTTCACTAGAGAATGCATTATA
TGCACTCAGCGCAGTGGGGCATTTTACTTTAGGTTGCGTATTGGAAGATCAAGAGCATCAAGTCGCTAAA
GAAGAAAGGGAAACACCTACTACTGATAGTATGCCGCCATTATTACGACAAGCTATCGAATTATTTGATC
ACCAAGGTGCAGAGCCAGCCTTCTTATTCGGCCTTGAATTGATCATATGCGGATTAGAAAAACAACTTAA
ATGTGAAAGTGGGTCTTAAGGCATCAAATAAAACGAAAGGCTCAGTCGAAAGACTGGGCCTTTCGTTTTA
TCTGTTGTTTGTCGGTGAACGCTCTCCTGAGTAGGACAAATCCGCCGCCCTAGA
Features (pLannotate 1.2.2; 15 found; start..end, strand, type, name):
    151..739     -  rep_origin     ori: high-copy-number ColE1/pMB1/pBR322/pUC origin of replication
    827..921     -  terminator     lambda t0 terminator: transcription terminator from phage lambda
    945..1601    -  CDS            cat: CAT_ECOLX - Experimental evidence at protein level: Swiss-Prot protein existence level 1. This enzyme is an effector of chloramphenicol resistance in bacteria. From Escherichia coli. This protein is used as a marker in many commonly used cloning vectors, such as pACYC184.
   1602..1704    -  promoter       cat promoter: promoter of the E. coli cat gene encoding chloramphenicol acetyltransferase
   1809..1882    +  promoter       PLtetO-1 promoter: modified phage lambda PL promoter with tet operator sites (Lutz and Bujard, 1997)
   1917..2531    +  CDS            narL (fragment): NARL_ECOLI - Also known as frdR. Experimental evidence at protein level: Swiss-Prot protein existence level 1. This protein activates the expression of the nitrate reductase (narGHJI) and formate dehydrogenase-N (fdnGHI) operons and represses the transcription of the fumarate reductase (frdABCD) operon in response to a nitrate/nitrite induction signal transmitted by either the NarX or NarQ proteins. From Escherichia coli (strain K12).
   2597..2668    +  terminator     rrnB T1 terminator: transcription terminator T1 from the E. coli rrnB gene
   2684..2711    +  terminator     T7Te terminator: phage T7 early transcription terminator
   2968..3681    +  CDS            superfolder GFP: GFP variant that folds robustly even when fused to poorly folded proteins (Pédelacq et al., 2006)
   3708..3779    +  terminator     rrnB T1 terminator: transcription terminator T1 from the E. coli rrnB gene
   3795..3822    +  terminator     T7Te terminator: phage T7 early transcription terminator
   3829..3873    +  misc_feature   MCS (fragment): pUC18/19 multiple cloning site
   3880..3908    +  promoter       J23119 promoter (fragment): bacterial promoter (Registry of Standard Biological Parts BBa J23119)
   3943..4569    +  CDS            TetR: tetracycline repressor TetR; tetR; TetR binds to the tetracycline operator tetO to inhibit transcription. This inhibition can be relieved by adding tetracycline or doxycycline.
   4575..4661    +  terminator     rrnB T1 terminator: Escherichia coli rrnB; transcription terminator T1 from the E. coli rrnB gene
