>Addgene plasmid #125106 | pSR357.10 | addgene full sequence | sequence record 247774 | Addgene NGS Result
AAGAAACCATTATTATCATGACATTAACCTATAAAAATAGGCGTATCACGAGGCCCTTTCGTCTTCACCT
CGAGTCCCTATCAGTGATAGAGATTGACATCCCTATCAGTGATAGAGATACTGAGCACATCAGCAGGACG
CACTGACCTAAGGATTTTTTCTAGAAGAATTATATACAACAAATGAGTAATCAGGAACCGGCTACTATCC
TGCTGATTGACGATCACCCGATGCTGCGAACTGGCGTAAAACAGCTTATCAGTATGGCACCAGATATCAC
CGTGGTTGGCGAAGCGAGTAATGGCGAACAGGGTATTGAACTGGCGGAGTCTCTTGATCCCGATCTGATC
CTGTTAGATCTCAATATGCCCGGCATGAACGGTCTGGAAACGCTGGATAAACTGCGCGAAAAGTCCCTCT
CAGGGCGCATTGTGGTATTCAGCGTCTCTAACCATGAAGAAGATGTGGTCACCGCACTGAAACGCGGCGC
GGATGGCTATCTGTTAAAAGATATGGAACCGGAAGATCTGCTGAAAGCATTGCATCAGGCAGCTGCTGGC
GAAATGGTATTAAGCCCTGATATCCTTAAACGTCTGCAAGAAATCCAATTTGAGCGGATGAAAAAGCAGC
GCAATGAGACGCAGCTGACAGAAAAGGAAGTCATTGTTCTAAAAGCAATTGCTAAAGGTCTTAAAAGCAA
AGCGATTGCCTTTGATTTGGGCGTCTCTGAGCGAACAGTAAAGTCCAGATTAACGTCCATTTACAATAAA
TTAGGCGCGAATTCAAGAACTGAGGCAGTAACGATTGCCATGCAAAAAGGTATTCTGACAATAGACAACT
AATAATAATCTAGACCAGGCATCAAATAAAACGAAAGGCTCAGTCGAAAGACTGGGCCTTTCGTTTTATC
TGTTGTTTGTCGGTGAACGCTCTCTACTAGAGTCACACTGGCTCACCTTCGGGTGGGCCTTTCTGCGTTT
ATAGTAAATCACTGCATAATTCGTGTCGCTCAAGGCGCACTCCCGTTCTGGATAATGTTTTTTGCGCCGA
CATCATAACGGTTCTGGCAAATATTCTGAAATGAGCTGGTTAGCTAGTCAACTGCATATTTGAAAATTGC
CCAAACGTACATGCCCGAATGTACGTTTTTTTCATTTCATTGTCAACTACAATGAGAAAGAATGTGATCA
AGCAATGTGTTGAAAGGAGATTATCAAAGAGGAGAAATACTAGATGCGTAAAGGCGAAGAGCTGTTCACT
GGTGTCGTCCCTATTCTGGTGGAACTGGATGGTGATGTCAACGGTCATAAGTTTTCCGTGCGTGGCGAGG
GTGAAGGTGACGCAACTAATGGTAAACTGACGCTGAAGTTCATCTGTACTACTGGTAAACTGCCGGTACC
TTGGCCGACTCTGGTAACGACGCTGACTTATGGTGTTCAGTGCTTTGCTCGTTATCCGGACCATATGAAG
CAGCATGACTTCTTCAAGTCCGCCATGCCGGAAGGCTATGTGCAGGAACGCACGATTTCCTTTAAGGATG
ACGGCACGTACAAAACGCGTGCGGAAGTGAAATTTGAAGGCGATACCCTGGTAAACCGCATTGAGCTGAA
AGGCATTGACTTTAAAGAAGACGGCAATATCCTGGGCCATAAGCTGGAATACAATTTTAACAGCCACAAT
GTTTACATCACCGCCGATAAACAAAAAAATGGCATTAAAGCGAATTTTAAAATTCGCCACAACGTGGAGG
ATGGCAGCGTGCAGCTGGCTGATCACTACCAGCAAAACACTCCAATCGGTGATGGTCCTGTTCTGCTGCC
AGACAATCACTATCTGAGCACGCAAAGCGTTCTGTCTAAAGATCCGAACGAGAAACGCGATCATATGGTT
CTGCTGGAGTTCGTAACCGCAGCGGGCATCACGCATGGTATGGATGAACTGTACAAATGATGATAATAAT
CTAGACCAGGCATCAAATAAAACGAAAGGCTCAGTCGAAAGACTGGGCCTTTCGTTTTATCTGTTGTTTG
TCGGTGAACGCTCTCTACTAGAGTCACACTGGCTCACCTTCGGGTGGGCCTTTCTGCGTTTATAGGTACC
CGTGGATCCTCTAGAGTCGACCTGCAGGCATGCAAGCTTTTTACGGCTAGCTCAGTCCTAGGTATAGTGC
TAGCCCAGCCAGAGAAACACTCTTTAACAGGGGGTAGTATGATGTCTCGTTTAGATAAAAGTAAAGTGAT
TAACAGCGCATTAGAGCTGCTTAATGAGGTCGGAATCGAAGGTTTAACAACCCGTAAACTCGCCCAGAAG
CTAGGTGTAGAGCAGCCTACATTGTATTGGCATGTAAAAAATAAGCGGGCTTTGCTCGACGCCTTAGCCA
TTGAGATGTTAGATAGGCACCATACTCACTTTTGCCCTTTAGAAGGGGAAAGCTGGCAAGATTTTTTACG
TAATAACGCTAAAAGTTTTAGATGTGCTTTACTAAGTCATCGCGATGGAGCAAAAGTACATTTAGGTACA
CGGCCTACAGAAAAACAGTATGAAACTCTCGAAAATCAATTAGCCTTTTTATGCCAACAAGGTTTTTCAC
TAGAGAATGCATTATATGCACTCAGCGCAGTGGGGCATTTTACTTTAGGTTGCGTATTGGAAGATCAAGA
GCATCAAGTCGCTAAAGAAGAAAGGGAAACACCTACTACTGATAGTATGCCGCCATTATTACGACAAGCT
ATCGAATTATTTGATCACCAAGGTGCAGAGCCAGCCTTCTTATTCGGCCTTGAATTGATCATATGCGGAT
TAGAAAAACAACTTAAATGTGAAAGTGGGTCTTAAGGCATCAAATAAAACGAAAGGCTCAGTCGAAAGAC
TGGGCCTTTCGTTTTATCTGTTGTTTGTCGGTGAACGCTCTCCTGAGTAGGACAAATCCGCCGCCCTAGA
CCTAGGGCGTTCGGCTGCGGCGAGCGGTATCAGCTCACTCAAAGGCGGTAATACGGTTATCCACAGAATC
AGGGGATAACGCATGCAAGAACATGTGAGCAAAAGGCCAGCAAAAGGCCAGGAACCGTAAAAAGGCCGCG
TTGCTGGCGTTTTTCCATAGGCTCCGCCCCCCTGACGAGCATCACAAAAATCGACGCTCAAGTCAGAGGT
GGCGAAACCCGACAGGACTATAAAGATACCAGGCGTTTCCCCCTGGAAGCTCCCTCGTGCGCTCTCCTGT
TCCGACCCTGCCGCTTACCGGATACCTGTCCGCCTTTCTCCCTTCGGGAAGCGTGGCGCTTTCTCATAGC
TCACGCTGTAGGTATCTCAGTTCGGTGTAGGTCGTTCGCTCCAAGCTGGGCTGTGTGCACGAACCCCCCG
TTCAGCCCGACCGCTGCGCCTTATCCGGTAACTATCGTCTTGAGTCCAACCCGGTAAGACACGACTTATC
GCCACTGGCAGCAGCCACTGGTAACAGGATTAGCAGAGCGAGGTATGTAGGCGGTGCTACAGAGTTCTTG
AAGTGGTGGCCTAACTACGGCTACACTAGAAGGACAGTATTTGGTATCTGCGCTCTGCTGAAGCCAGTTA
CCTTCGGAAAAAGAGTTGGTAGCTCTTGATCCGGCAAACAAACCACCGCTGGTAGCGGTGGTTTTTTTGT
TTGCAAGCAGCAGATTACGCGCAGAAAAAAAGGATCTCAAGAAGATCCTTTGATCTTTTCTACGGGGTCT
GACGCTCAGTGGAACGAAAACTCACGTTAAGGGATTTTGGTCATGACTAGTGCTTGGATTCTCACCAATA
AAAAACGCCCGGCGGCAACCGAGCGTTCTGAACAAATCCAGATGGAGTTCTGAGGTCATTACTGGATCTA
TCAACAGGAGTCCAAGCGAGCTCGATATCAAATTACGCCCCGCCCTGCCACTCATCGCAGTACTGTTGTA
ATTCATTAAGCATTCTGCCGACATGGAAGCCATCACAAACGGCATGATGAACCTGAATCGCCAGCGGCAT
CAGCACCTTGTCGCCTTGCGTATAATATTTGCCCATGGTGAAAACGGGGGCGAAGAAGTTGTCCATATTG
GCCACGTTTAAATCAAAACTGGTGAAACTCACCCAGGGATTGGCTGAGACGAAAAACATATTCTCAATAA
ACCCTTTAGGGAAATAGGCCAGGTTTTCACCATAACACGCCACATCTTGCGAATATATGTGTAGAAACTG
CCGGAAATCGTCGTGGTATTCACTCCAGAGCGATGAAAACGTTTCAGTTTGCTCATGGAAAACGGTGTAA
CAAGGGTGAACACTATCCCATATCACCAGCTCACCGTCTTTCATTGCCATACGAAATTCCGGATGAGCAT
TCATCAGGCGGGCAAGAATGTGAATAAAGGCCGGATAAAACTTGTGCTTATTTTTCTTTACGGTCTTTAA
AAAGGCCGTAATATCCAGCTGAACGGTCTGGTTATAGGTACATTGAGCAACTGACTGAAATGCCTCAAAA
TGTTCTTTACGATGCCATTGGGATATATCAACGGTGGTATATCCAGTGATTTTTTTCTCCATTTTAGCTT
CCTTAGCTCCTGAAAATCTCGATAACTCAAAAAATACGACCGGTAGTGATCTTATTTCATTATGGTGAAA
GTTGGAACCTCTTACGGGCCGGCCAACGTCTCATTTTCGCCAGATATCGACGTCT
Features (pLannotate 1.2.2; 15 found; start..end, strand, type, name):
     75..148     +  promoter       PLtetO-1 promoter: modified phage lambda PL promoter with tet operator sites (Lutz and Bujard, 1997)
    183..797     +  CDS            narL (fragment): NARL_ECOLI - Also known as frdR. Experimental evidence at protein level: Swiss-Prot protein existence level 1. This protein activates the expression of the nitrate reductase (narGHJI) and formate dehydrogenase-N (fdnGHI) operons and represses the transcription of the fumarate reductase (frdABCD) operon in response to a nitrate/nitrite induction signal transmitted by either the NarX or NarQ proteins. From Escherichia coli (strain K12).
    863..934     +  terminator     rrnB T1 terminator: transcription terminator T1 from the E. coli rrnB gene
    950..977     +  terminator     T7Te terminator: phage T7 early transcription terminator
   1234..1947    +  CDS            superfolder GFP: GFP variant that folds robustly even when fused to poorly folded proteins (Pédelacq et al., 2006)
   1974..2045    +  terminator     rrnB T1 terminator: transcription terminator T1 from the E. coli rrnB gene
   2061..2088    +  terminator     T7Te terminator: phage T7 early transcription terminator
   2095..2139    +  misc_feature   MCS (fragment): pUC18/19 multiple cloning site
   2146..2174    +  promoter       J23119 promoter (fragment): bacterial promoter (Registry of Standard Biological Parts BBa J23119)
   2209..2835    +  CDS            TetR: tetracycline repressor TetR; tetR; TetR binds to the tetracycline operator tetO to inhibit transcription. This inhibition can be relieved by adding tetracycline or doxycycline.
   2841..2927    +  terminator     rrnB T1 terminator: Escherichia coli rrnB; transcription terminator T1 from the E. coli rrnB gene
   3092..3680    -  rep_origin     ori: high-copy-number ColE1/pMB1/pBR322/pUC origin of replication
   3768..3862    -  terminator     lambda t0 terminator: transcription terminator from phage lambda
   3886..4542    -  CDS            cat: CAT_ECOLX - Experimental evidence at protein level: Swiss-Prot protein existence level 1. This enzyme is an effector of chloramphenicol resistance in bacteria. From Escherichia coli. This protein is used as a marker in many commonly used cloning vectors, such as pACYC184.
   4543..4641    -  promoter       cat promoter: promoter of the E. coli cat gene encoding chloramphenicol acetyltransferase
