[The description below was written by a language model from this plasmid's Addgene catalogue record and pLannotate feature annotations shown in this document.]
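Description:
pSR357.10 is a 4.7 kb bacterial expression and synthetic-biology plasmid built on the pProTet.E333 backbone. It replicates in E. coli from a high-copy ColE1/pMB1-type origin and is selected with chloramphenicol through a cat gene driven by its own promoter and followed by the lambda t0 terminator. The depositor sequence and the repository's sequencing result carry the same fifteen annotated features in the same order, differing only in the numbering start point and by a single nucleotide in length.

The payload consists of three insulated transcription units on the same strand. The first places a synthetic chimeric response regulator under the PLtetO-1 promoter. This chimera joins the receiver (REC) domain of E. coli NarL (residues 1–131) to the DNA-binding domain of YdfI (residues 126–213). The automated annotation labels the whole reading frame as a narL fragment, probably reflecting homology between the two regulators, so the catalogue fields are the better guide to its composition. The second unit is superfolder GFP, which the record says is driven by the output promoter PydfJ115. This promoter is not annotated, but would fit the unannotated gap upstream of sfGFP. The third unit expresses TetR from a partial match to the constitutive J23119 promoter, keeping PLtetO-1 repressed until a tetracycline-type inducer is added, so the level of the chimera can be tuned. Each unit ends in rrnB T1 terminators, the first two also with T7Te.

The design tests DNA-binding domain swapping in two-component systems. Signal received through the NarL receiver domain, which natively responds to nitrate/nitrite via NarX or NarQ, should be redirected to the YdfI-responsive promoter and read out as GFP fluorescence. No sensor kinase is encoded on this plasmid.
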