Addgene plasmid #125106: pSR357.10
Purpose: Expression of narL(1-131aa)-ydfI(126-213aa) chimera under PLtetO-1, output Promoter PydfJ115
Depositing lab: Jeffrey Tabor. Depositing organization: Rice University. Publication: Rewiring bacterial two-component systems by modular DNA-binding domain swapping. Schmidl SR, Ekness F, Sofjan K, Daeffler KN, Brink KR, Landry BP, Gerhardt KP, Dyulgyarov N, Sheth RU, Tabor JJ. Nat Chem Biol. 2019 Jul;15(7):690-698. doi: 10.1038/s41589-019-0286-6. Epub 2019 May 20. PubMed 31110305.
Backbone
  Vector backbone: pProTet.E333
  Total vector size (bp): 4674
  Vector type: Bacterial Expression, Synthetic Biology
Growth in bacteria
  Bacterial resistance: Chloramphenicol, 25 μg/mL
  Growth temperature: 37°C
  Growth strain: NEB-10beta
  Copy number: High Copy
Gene/Insert 1
  Gene/Insert name: narL(REC)-ydfI(DBD)131
  Species: Synthetic
  Insert size (bp): 657
Gene/Insert 2
  Gene/Insert name: sfgfp (alt name: Super folder GFP)
  Species: Synthetic
  Insert size (bp): 714
Gene/Insert 3
  Gene/Insert name: tetR
  Species: Tn10 from E. coli
  Insert size (bp): 625
  GenBank ID: NC_009133.1
Terms and licenses: Academic/Nonprofit Terms; Industry Terms: Not Available to Industry
How to cite: pSR357.10 was a gift from Jeffrey Tabor (Addgene plasmid # 125106 ; http://n2t.net/addgene:125106 ; RRID:Addgene_125106)
